Addgene plasmid #76201: PRPS1 gRNA (BRDN0001146971)
Purpose: 3rd generation lentiviral gRNA plasmid targeting human PRPS1
Depositing lab: John Doench & David Root. Depositing organization: Broad Institute. Publication: Optimized sgRNA design to maximize activity and minimize off-target effects of CRISPR-Cas9. Doench JG, Fusi N, Sullender M, Hegde M, Vaimberg EW, Donovan KF, Smith I, Tothova Z, Wilen C, Orchard R, Virgin HW, Listgarten J, Root DE. Nat Biotechnol. 2016 Jan 18. doi: 10.1038/nbt.3437. PubMed 26780180.
Backbone
  Vector backbone: lentiGuide-Puro
  Backbone manufacturer: Zhang Lab (Addgene plasmid # 52963)
  Vector type: Mammalian Expression, Lentiviral, CRISPR
  Selectable markers: Puromycin
Growth in bacteria
  Bacterial resistance: Ampicillin, 100 μg/mL
  Growth temperature: 37°C
  Growth strain: DH5alpha
  Copy number: High Copy
Gene/Insert
  Gene/Insert name: PRPS1 (alt names: PRPS1; NM_002764.3)
  gRNA/shRNA sequence: GGGAGAATATCTCTGAGTGG
  Species: H. sapiens (human)
  Entrez Gene: PRPS1 (a.k.a. ARTS, CMTX5, DFN2, DFNX1, PPRibP, PRS-I, PRSI)
  Promoter: hU6
  Cloning method: Unknown
  Sequencing primers: 5′ U6-F; 3′ pS2-R
Terms and licenses: Academic/Nonprofit Terms; Industry Terms: Not Available to Industry
Depositor comments: The gRNA was designed to target the following Genbank reference sequence(s): NM_002764.3. Note that this plasmid does NOT contain Cas9. It should be used in conjunction with lentiCas9-Blast (Addgene #52962) or otherwise with cell lines already expressing Cas9. Browse the full kinome gRNA library at http://www.addgene.org/pooled-library/broadgpp-human-kinome/ or visit http://www.broadinstitute.org/rnai/public/ for detailed protocols and information.
How to cite: PRPS1 gRNA (BRDN0001146971) was a gift from John Doench & David Root (Addgene plasmid # 76201 ; http://n2t.net/addgene:76201 ; RRID:Addgene_76201)
