[The description below was written by a language model from this plasmid's Addgene catalogue record and pLannotate feature annotations shown in this document.]
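Description:
PRPS1 gRNA (BRDN0001146971) is a third-generation lentiviral CRISPR guide plasmid built on the lentiGuide-Puro backbone, designed to deliver a single guide RNA against human PRPS1 into mammalian cells. It is maintained in E. coli as a high-copy plasmid through a ColE1/pUC-type origin with ampicillin selection from the β-lactamase gene. An f1 origin, an SV40 origin and remnants of a lac/T7/T3 cloning region are also annotated in the backbone.

The transfer cassette starts with an RSV promoter fused to a truncated HIV-1 5' LTR, which makes genomic RNA production in packaging cells Tat-independent. This is followed by the Ψ packaging signal with a partial gag sequence, then the Rev response element for Rev-dependent nuclear export. Downstream, a human U6 RNA polymerase III promoter drives the PRPS1-specific spacer joined to the Streptococcus pyogenes Cas9 guide scaffold. A cPPT/CTS element, which aids nuclear import of the reverse-transcribed genome, lies just after the guide cassette. A separate EF-1α core promoter with its intron A expresses puromycin N-acetyltransferase, allowing selection of transduced cells. WPRE follows to enhance transcript expression, and the unit closes with a self-inactivating ΔU3 3' LTR and an SV40 polyadenylation signal.

The plasmid carries no Cas9, so it is meant to be used with a separate Cas9 vector such as lentiCas9-Blast, or in cells that already express the nuclease, to disrupt PRPS1. The guide was designed against the PRPS1 reference transcript, and the construct is an individual clone associated with a human kinome gRNA library based on optimized sgRNA design rules.
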