Features (pLannotate 1.2.2; 29 found; start..end, strand, type, name):
     14..80      +  CDS            small t antigen (fragment): SV40 (simian virus 40) small t antigen
    106..317     +  promoter       EF-1α core promoter: core promoter for human elongation factor EF-1α
    318..1256    +  intron         EF-1α intron A: intron upstream of the start codon of human EF-1α
   1278..1877    +  CDS            PuroR (fragment): puromycin N-acetyltransferase; pac from Streptomyces; confers resistance to puromycin
   1893..2481    +  misc_feature   WPRE: woodchuck hepatitis virus posttranscriptional regulatory element
   2532..2551    +  misc_feature   cPPT/CTS (fragment): central polypurine tract and central termination sequence of HIV-1
   2553..2786    +  LTR            3' LTR (ΔU3): self-inactivating 3' long terminal repeat (LTR) from HIV-1
   2864..2985    +  polyA_signal   SV40 poly(A) signal: SV40 polyadenylation signal
   3025..3160    +  rep_origin     SV40 ori: SV40 origin of replication
   3181..3199    -  promoter       T7 promoter: promoter for bacteriophage T7 RNA polymerase
   3207..3362    +  CDS            lacZα (fragment): LacZα fragment of β-galactosidase; lacZ fragment
   3367..3795    +  rep_origin     f1 ori (sequence partly withheld): f1 bacteriophage origin of replication; arrow indicates direction of (+) strand synthesis
   3848..3952    +  promoter       AmpR promoter: bla
   3953..4813    +  CDS            AmpR: β-lactamase; bla; confers resistance to ampicillin, carbenicillin, and related antibiotics
   4984..5572    +  rep_origin     ori: high-copy-number ColE1/pMB1/pBR322/pUC origin of replication
   5755..5847    +  CDS            lacI (fragment): lac repressor; lacI; The lac repressor binds to the lac operator to inhibit transcription in E. coli. This inhibition can be relieved by adding lactose or isopropyl-β-D-thiogalactopyranoside (IPTG).
   5860..5881    +  protein_bind   CAP binding site: CAP binding activates transcription in the presence of cAMP. E. coli catabolite activator protein
   5896..5926    +  promoter       lac promoter: promoter for the E. coli lac operon
   5934..5950    +  protein_bind   lac operator: The lac repressor binds to the lac operator to inhibit transcription in E. coli. This inhibition can be relieved by adding lactose or isopropyl-β-D-thiogalactopyranoside (IPTG). lac repressor encoded by lacI
   5995..6013    +  promoter       T3 promoter: promoter for bacteriophage T3 RNA polymerase
   6041..6267    +  promoter       RSV promoter: Rous sarcoma virus enhancer/promoter
   6268..6448    +  LTR            5' LTR (truncated): truncated 5' long terminal repeat (LTR) from HIV-1
   6495..6620    +  misc_feature   HIV-1 Ψ: packaging signal of human immunodeficiency virus type 1
   6604..6967    +  CDS            HIV-1 gag (fragment): gag protein from human immunodeficiency virus 1; gag
   7113..7346    +  misc_feature   RRE: The Rev response element (RRE) of HIV-1 allows for Rev-dependent mRNA export from the nucleus to the cytoplasm.
   7723..7749    +  CDS            Rev (fragment): human immunodeficiency virus 1 (HIV-1) Rev protein; rev; enhances nuclear export of unspliced and incompletely spliced viral mRNAs
   7753..7993    +  promoter       U6 promoter: RNA polymerase III promoter for human U6 snRNA
   8023..8098    +  misc_RNA       gRNA scaffold: guide RNA scaffold for the Streptococcus pyogenes CRISPR/Cas9 system
   8154..8271    +  misc_feature   cPPT/CTS: central polypurine tract and central termination sequence of HIV-1
>Addgene plasmid #76201 | PRPS1 gRNA (BRDN0001146971) | addgene full sequence | sequence record 185380 | Addgene Assembled Sequence
CCCGGGTGCAAAGATGGATAAAGTTTTAAACAGAGAGGAATCTTTGCAGCTAATGGACCTTCTAGGTCTT
GAAAGGAGTGGGAATTGGCTCCGGTGCCCGTCAGTGGGCAGAGCGCACATCGCCCACAGTCCCCGAGAAG
TTGGGGGGAGGGGTCGGCAATTGATCCGGTGCCTAGAGAAGGTGGCGCGGGGTAAACTGGGAAAGTGATG
TCGTGTACTGGCTCCGCCTTTTTCCCGAGGGTGGGGGAGAACCGTATATAAGTGCAGTAGTCGCCGTGAA
CGTTCTTTTTCGCAACGGGTTTGCCGCCAGAACACAGGTAAGTGCCGTGTGTGGTTCCCGCGGGCCTGGC
CTCTTTACGGGTTATGGCCCTTGCGTGCCTTGAATTACTTCCACCTGGCTGCAGTACGTGATTCTTGATC
CCGAGCTTCGGGTTGGAAGTGGGTGGGAGAGTTCGAGGCCTTGCGCTTAAGGAGCCCCTTCGCCTCGTGC
TTGAGTTGAGGCCTGGCCTGGGCGCTGGGGCCGCCGCGTGCGAATCTGGTGGCACCTTCGCGCCTGTCTC
GCTGCTTTCGATAAGTCTCTAGCCATTTAAAATTTTTGATGACCTGCTGCGACGCTTTTTTTCTGGCAAG
ATAGTCTTGTAAATGCGGGCCAAGATCTGCACACTGGTATTTCGGTTTTTGGGGCCGCGGGCGGCGACGG
GGCCCGTGCGTCCCAGCGCACATGTTCGGCGAGGCGGGGCCTGCGAGCGCGGCCACCGAGAATCGGACGG
GGGTAGTCTCAAGCTGGCCGGCCTGCTCTGGTGCCTGGCCTCGCGCCGCCGTGTATCGCCCCGCCCTGGG
CGGCAAGGCTGGCCCGGTCGGCACCAGTTGCGTGAGCGGAAAGATGGCCGCTTCCCGGCCCTGCTGCAGG
GAGCTCAAAATGGAGGACGCGGCGCTCGGGAGAGCGGGCGGGTGAGTCACCCACACAAAGGAAAAGGGCC
TTTCCGTCCTCAGCCGTCGCTTCATGTGACTCCACGGAGTACCGGGCGCCGTCCAGGCACCTCGATTAGT
TCTCGAGCTTTTGGAGTACGTCGTCTTTAGGTTGGGGGGAGGGGTTTTATGCGATGGAGTTTCCCCACAC
TGAGTGGGTGGAGACTGAAGTTAGGCCAGCTTGGCACTTGATGTAATTCTCCTTGGAATTTGCCCTTTTT
GAGTTTGGATCTTGGTTCATTCTCAAGCCTCAGACAGTGGTTCAAAGTTTTTTTCTTCCATTTCAGGTGT
CGTGACGTACGGCCACCATGACCGAGTACAAGCCCACGGTGCGCCTCGCCACCCGCGACGACGTCCCCAG
GGCCGTACGCACCCTCGCCGCCGCGTTCGCCGACTACCCCGCCACGCGCCACACCGTCGATCCGGACCGC
CACATCGAGCGGGTCACCGAGCTGCAAGAACTCTTCCTCACGCGCGTCGGGCTCGACATCGGCAAGGTGT
GGGTCGCGGACGACGGCGCCGCCGTGGCGGTCTGGACCACGCCGGAGAGCGTCGAAGCGGGGGCGGTGTT
CGCCGAGATCGGCCCGCGCATGGCCGAGTTGAGCGGTTCCCGGCTGGCCGCGCAGCAACAGATGGAAGGC
CTCCTGGCGCCGCACCGGCCCAAGGAGCCCGCGTGGTTCCTGGCCACCGTCGGAGTCTCGCCCGACCACC
AGGGCAAGGGTCTGGGCAGCGCCGTCGTGCTCCCCGGAGTGGAGGCGGCCGAGCGCGCCGGGGTGCCCGC
CTTCCTGGAGACCTCCGCGCCCCGCAACCTCCCCTTCTACGAGCGGCTCGGCTTCACCGTCACCGCCGAC
GTCGAGGTGCCCGAAGGACCGCGCACCTGGTGCATGACCCGCAAGCCCGGTGCCTGAACGCGTTAAGTCG
ACAATCAACCTCTGGATTACAAAATTTGTGAAAGATTGACTGGTATTCTTAACTATGTTGCTCCTTTTAC
GCTATGTGGATACGCTGCTTTAATGCCTTTGTATCATGCTATTGCTTCCCGTATGGCTTTCATTTTCTCC
TCCTTGTATAAATCCTGGTTGCTGTCTCTTTATGAGGAGTTGTGGCCCGTTGTCAGGCAACGTGGCGTGG
TGTGCACTGTGTTTGCTGACGCAACCCCCACTGGTTGGGGCATTGCCACCACCTGTCAGCTCCTTTCCGG
GACTTTCGCTTTCCCCCTCCCTATTGCCACGGCGGAACTCATCGCCGCCTGCCTTGCCCGCTGCTGGACA
GGGGCTCGGCTGTTGGGCACTGACAATTCCGTGGTGTTGTCGGGGAAATCATCGTCCTTTCCTTGGCTGC
TCGCCTGTGTTGCCACCTGGATTCTGCGCGGGACGTCCTTCTGCTACGTCCCTTCGGCCCTCAATCCAGC
GGACCTTCCTTCCCGCGGCCTGCTGCCGGCTCTGCGGCCTCTTCCGCGTCTTCGCCTTCGCCCTCAGACG
AGTCGGATCTCCCTTTGGGCCGCCTCCCCGCGTCGACTTTAAGACCAATGACTTACAAGGCAGCTGTAGA
TCTTAGCCACTTTTTAAAAGAAAAGGGGGGACTGGAAGGGCTAATTCACTCCCAACGAAGACAAGATCTG
CTTTTTGCTTGTACTGGGTCTCTCTGGTTAGACCAGATCTGAGCCTGGGAGCTCTCTGGCTAACTAGGGA
ACCCACTGCTTAAGCCTCAATAAAGCTTGCCTTGAGTGCTTCAAGTAGTGTGTGCCCGTCTGTTGTGTGA
CTCTGGTAACTAGAGATCCCTCAGACCCTTTTAGTCAGTGTGGAAAATCTCTAGCAGTACGTATAGTAGT
TCATGTCATCTTATTATTCAGTATTTATAACTTGCAAAGAAATGAATATCAGAGAGTGAGAGGAACTTGT
TTATTGCAGCTTATAATGGTTACAAATAAAGCAATAGCATCACAAATTTCACAAATAAAGCATTTTTTTC
ACTGCATTCTAGTTGTGGTTTGTCCAAACTCATCAATGTATCTTATCATGTCTGGCTCTAGCTATCCCGC
CCCTAACTCCGCCCATCCCGCCCCTAACTCCGCCCAGTTCCGCCCATTCTCCGCCCCATGGCTGACTAAT
TTTTTTTATTTATGCAGAGGCCGAGGCCGCCTCGGCCTCTGAGCTATTCCAGAAGTAGTGAGGAGGCTTT
TTTGGAGGCCTAGGGACGTACCCAATTCGCCCTATAGTGAGTCGTATTACGCGCGCTCACTGGCCGTCGT
TTTACAACGTCGTGACTGGGAAAACCCTGGCGTTACCCAACTTAATCGCCTTGCAGCACATCCCCCTTTC
GCCAGCTGGCGTAATAGCGAAGAGGCCCGCACCGATCGCCCTTCCCAACAGTTGCGCAGCCTGAATGGCG
AATGGG
[124 nt withheld, positions 3367-3490]
C
[91 nt withheld, positions 3492-3582]
A
[49 nt withheld, positions 3584-3632]
CCTTTGACGTTGGAGTCCACGTTCTTT
[37 nt withheld, positions 3660-3696]
ACCCTATCTCGGTCTATTCTTTTGATTTATAAGGGATTTTGCCGATTTCGGCCTATTGGTTAAAAAATGA
GCTGATTTAACAAAAATTTAACGCGAATTTTAACAAAATATTAACGCTTACAATTTAGGTGGCACTTTTC
GGGGAAATGTGCGCGGAACCCCTATTTGTTTATTTTTCTAAATACATTCAAATATGTATCCGCTCATGAG
ACAATAACCCTGATAAATGCTTCAATAATATTGAAAAAGGAAGAGTATGAGTATTCAACATTTCCGTGTC
GCCCTTATTCCCTTTTTTGCGGCATTTTGCCTTCCTGTTTTTGCTCACCCAGAAACGCTGGTGAAAGTAA
AAGATGCTGAAGATCAGTTGGGTGCACGAGTGGGTTACATCGAACTGGATCTCAACAGCGGTAAGATCCT
TGAGAGTTTTCGCCCCGAAGAACGTTTTCCAATGATGAGCACTTTTAAAGTTCTGCTATGTGGCGCGGTA
TTATCCCGTATTGACGCCGGGCAAGAGCAACTCGGTCGCCGCATACACTATTCTCAGAATGACTTGGTTG
AGTACTCACCAGTCACAGAAAAGCATCTTACGGATGGCATGACAGTAAGAGAATTATGCAGTGCTGCCAT
AACCATGAGTGATAACACTGCGGCCAACTTACTTCTGACAACGATCGGAGGACCGAAGGAGCTAACCGCT
TTTTTGCACAACATGGGGGATCATGTAACTCGCCTTGATCGTTGGGAACCGGAGCTGAATGAAGCCATAC
CAAACGACGAGCGTGACACCACGATGCCTGTAGCAATGGCAACAACGTTGCGCAAACTATTAACTGGCGA
ACTACTTACTCTAGCTTCCCGGCAACAATTAATAGACTGGATGGAGGCGGATAAAGTTGCAGGACCACTT
CTGCGCTCGGCCCTTCCGGCTGGCTGGTTTATTGCTGATAAATCTGGAGCCGGTGAGCGTGGGTCTCGCG
GTATCATTGCAGCACTGGGGCCAGATGGTAAGCCCTCCCGTATCGTAGTTATCTACACGACGGGGAGTCA
GGCAACTATGGATGAACGAAATAGACAGATCGCTGAGATAGGTGCCTCACTGATTAAGCATTGGTAACTG
TCAGACCAAGTTTACTCATATATACTTTAGATTGATTTAAAACTTCATTTTTAATTTAAAAGGATCTAGG
TGAAGATCCTTTTTGATAATCTCATGACCAAAATCCCTTAACGTGAGTTTTCGTTCCACTGAGCGTCAGA
CCCCGTAGAAAAGATCAAAGGATCTTCTTGAGATCCTTTTTTTCTGCGCGTAATCTGCTGCTTGCAAACA
AAAAAACCACCGCTACCAGCGGTGGTTTGTTTGCCGGATCAAGAGCTACCAACTCTTTTTCCGAAGGTAA
CTGGCTTCAGCAGAGCGCAGATACCAAATACTGTTCTTCTAGTGTAGCCGTAGTTAGGCCACCACTTCAA
GAACTCTGTAGCACCGCCTACATACCTCGCTCTGCTAATCCTGTTACCAGTGGCTGCTGCCAGTGGCGAT
AAGTCGTGTCTTACCGGGTTGGACTCAAGACGATAGTTACCGGATAAGGCGCAGCGGTCGGGCTGAACGG
GGGGTTCGTGCACACAGCCCAGCTTGGAGCGAACGACCTACACCGAACTGAGATACCTACAGCGTGAGCT
ATGAGAAAGCGCCACGCTTCCCGAAGGGAGAAAGGCGGACAGGTATCCGGTAAGCGGCAGGGTCGGAACA
GGAGAGCGCACGAGGGAGCTTCCAGGGGGAAACGCCTGGTATCTTTATAGTCCTGTCGGGTTTCGCCACC
TCTGACTTGAGCGTCGATTTTTGTGATGCTCGTCAGGGGGGCGGAGCCTATGGAAAAACGCCAGCAACGC
GGCCTTTTTACGGTTCCTGGCCTTTTGCTGGCCTTTTGCTCACATGTTCTTTCCTGCGTTATCCCCTGAT
TCTGTGGATAACCGTATTACCGCCTTTGAGTGAGCTGATACCGCTCGCCGCAGCCGAACGACCGAGCGCA
GCGAGTCAGTGAGCGAGGAAGCGGAAGAGCGCCCAATACGCAAACCGCCTCTCCCCGCGCGTTGGCCGAT
TCATTAATGCAGCTGGCACGACAGGTTTCCCGACTGGAAAGCGGGCAGTGAGCGCAACGCAATTAATGTG
AGTTAGCTCACTCATTAGGCACCCCAGGCTTTACACTTTATGCTTCCGGCTCGTATGTTGTGTGGAATTG
TGAGCGGATAACAATTTCACACAGGAAACAGCTATGACCATGATTACGCCAAGCGCGCAATTAACCCTCA
CTAAAGGGAACAAAAGCTGGAGCTGCAAGCTTAATGTAGTCTTATGCAATACTCTTGTAGTCTTGCAACA
TGGTAACGATGAGTTAGCAACATGCCTTACAAGGAGAGAAAAAGCACCGTGCATGCCGATTGGTGGAAGT
AAGGTGGTACGATCGTGCCTTATTAGGAAGGCAACAGACGGGTCTGACATGGATTGGACGAACCACTGAA
TTGCCGCATTGCAGAGATATTGTATTTAAGTGCCTAGCTCGATACATAAACGGGTCTCTCTGGTTAGACC
AGATCTGAGCCTGGGAGCTCTCTGGCTAACTAGGGAACCCACTGCTTAAGCCTCAATAAAGCTTGCCTTG
AGTGCTTCAAGTAGTGTGTGCCCGTCTGTTGTGTGACTCTGGTAACTAGAGATCCCTCAGACCCTTTTAG
TCAGTGTGGAAAATCTCTAGCAGTGGCGCCCGAACAGGGACTTGAAAGCGAAAGGGAAACCAGAGGAGCT
CTCTCGACGCAGGACTCGGCTTGCTGAAGCGCGCACGGCAAGAGGCGAGGGGCGGCGACTGGTGAGTACG
CCAAAAATTTTGACTAGCGGAGGCTAGAAGGAGAGAGATGGGTGCGAGAGCGTCAGTATTAAGCGGGGGA
GAATTAGATCGCGATGGGAAAAAATTCGGTTAAGGCCAGGGGGAAAGAAAAAATATAAATTAAAACATAT
AGTATGGGCAAGCAGGGAGCTAGAACGATTCGCAGTTAATCCTGGCCTGTTAGAAACATCAGAAGGCTGT
AGACAAATACTGGGACAGCTACAACCATCCCTTCAGACAGGATCAGAAGAACTTAGATCATTATATAATA
CAGTAGCAACCCTCTATTGTGTGCATCAAAGGATAGAGATAAAAGACACCAAGGAAGCTTTAGACAAGAT
AGAGGAAGAGCAAAACAAAAGTAAGACCACCGCACAGCAAGCGGCCGCTGATCTTCAGACCTGGAGGAGG
AGATATGAGGGACAATTGGAGAAGTGAATTATATAAATATAAAGTAGTAAAAATTGAACCATTAGGAGTA
GCACCCACCAAGGCAAAGAGAAGAGTGGTGCAGAGAGAAAAAAGAGCAGTGGGAATAGGAGCTTTGTTCC
TTGGGTTCTTGGGAGCAGCAGGAAGCACTATGGGCGCAGCGTCAATGACGCTGACGGTACAGGCCAGACA
ATTATTGTCTGGTATAGTGCAGCAGCAGAACAATTTGCTGAGGGCTATTGAGGCGCAACAGCATCTGTTG
CAACTCACAGTCTGGGGCATCAAGCAGCTCCAGGCAAGAATCCTGGCTGTGGAAAGATACCTAAAGGATC
AACAGCTCCTGGGGATTTGGGGTTGCTCTGGAAAACTCATTTGCACCACTGCTGTGCCTTGGAATGCTAG
TTGGAGTAATAAATCTCTGGAACAGATTTGGAATCACACGACCTGGATGGAGTGGGACAGAGAAATTAAC
AATTACACAAGCTTAATACACTCCTTAATTGAAGAATCGCAAAACCAGCAAGAAAAGAATGAACAAGAAT
TATTGGAATTAGATAAATGGGCAAGTTTGTGGAATTGGTTTAACATAACAAATTGGCTGTGGTATATAAA
ATTATTCATAATGATAGTAGGAGGCTTGGTAGGTTTAAGAATAGTTTTTGCTGTACTTTCTATAGTGAAT
AGAGTTAGGCAGGGATATTCACCATTATCGTTTCAGACCCACCTCCCAACCCCGAGGGGACCCAGAGAGG
GCCTATTTCCCATGATTCCTTCATATTTGCATATACGATACAAGGCTGTTAGAGAGATAATTAGAATTAA
TTTGACTGTAAACACAAAGATATTAGTACAAAATACGTGACGTAGAAAGTAATAATTTCTTGGGTAGTTT
GCAGTTTTAAAATTATGTTTTAAAATGGACTATCATATGCTTACCGTAACTTGAAAGTATTTCGATTTCT
TGGCTTTATATATCTTGTGGAAAGGACGAAACACCGGGGAGAATATCTCTGAGTGGGTTTTAGAGCTAGA
AATAGCAAGTTAAAATAAGGCTAGTCCGTTATCAACTTGAAAAAGTGGCACCGAGTCGGTGCTTTTTTAA
GCTTGGCGTAACTAGATCTTGAGACAAATGGCAGTATTCATCCACAATTTTAAAAGAAAAGGGGGGATTG
GGGGGTACAGTGCAGGGGAAAGAATAGTAGACATAATAGCAACAGACATACAAACTAAAGAATTACAAAA
ACAAATTACAAAAATTCAAAATTTTCGGGTTTATTACAGGGACAGCAGAGATCCACTTTGGCGCCGGCTC
GAGGGGG
