>Addgene plasmid #76201 | PRPS1 gRNA (BRDN0001146971) | depositor partial sequence | sequence record 143661 | Target Sequence
GGGAGAATATCTCTGAGTGG
