>Addgene plasmid #76201 | PRPS1 gRNA (BRDN0001146971) | addgene partial sequence | sequence record 185379 | hU6-F
CGTAGAAAGTAATAATTTCTTGGGTAGTTTGCAGTTTTAAAATTATGTTTTAAAATGGACTATCATATGC
TTACCGTAACTTGAAAGTATTTCGATTTCTTGGCTTTATATATCTTGTGGAAAGGACGAAACACCGGGGA
GAATATCTCTGAGTGGGTTTTAGAGCTAGAAATAGCAAGTTAAAATAAGGCTAGTCCGTTATCAACTTGA
AAAAGTGGCACCGAGTCGGTGCTTTTTTAAGCTTGGCGTAACTAGATCTTGAGACAAATGGCAGTATTCA
TCCACAATTTTAAAAGAAAAGGGGGGATTGGGGGGTACAGTGCAGGGGAAAGAATAGTAGACATAATAGC
AACAGACATACAAACTAAAGAATTACAAAAACAAATTACAAAAATTCAAAATTTTCGGGTTTATTACAGG
GACAGCAGAGATCCACTTTGGCGCCGGCTCGAGGGGGCCCGGGTGCAAAGATGGATAAAGTTTTAAACAG
AGAGGAATCTTTGCAGCTAATGGACCTTCTAGGTCTTGAAAGGAGTGGGAATTGGCTCCGGTGCCCGTCA
GTGGGCAGAG
